Addgene plasmid #196350: mEGFP-4xbiRhoBAST
Purpose: Expression of mEGFP mRNA with 4xbiRhoBAST in 3'UTR
Depositing lab: Murat Sunbul. Depositing organization: Universitaet Heidelberg. Publication: Avidity-based bright and photostable light-up aptamers for single-molecule mRNA imaging. Buhler B, Schokolowski J, Benderoth A, Englert D, Grun F, Jaschke A, Sunbul M. Nat Chem Biol. 2023 Apr;19(4):478-487. doi: 10.1038/s41589-022-01228-8. Epub 2023 Jan 19. PubMed 36658339.
Backbone
  Vector backbone: mAzurite-C1
  Vector type: Mammalian Expression
Growth in bacteria
  Bacterial resistance: Kanamycin, 50 μg/mL
  Growth temperature: 37°C
  Growth strain: DH5alpha
  Copy number: High Copy
Gene/Insert
  Gene/Insert name: mEGFP-4xbiRhoBAST
  Species: Synthetic
  Promoter: CMV
  Cloning method: Restriction Enzyme; 5′ cloning site unknown (unknown if destroyed); 3′ cloning site unknown (unknown if destroyed)
Terms and licenses: Academic/Nonprofit Terms; Industry Terms: Not Available to Industry
Depositor comments: Cloned using mAzurite-C1 (#54583) . Please visit https://www.biorxiv.org/content/10.1101/2021.11.02.466936v1 for bioRxiv preprint.
How to cite: mEGFP-4xbiRhoBAST was a gift from Murat Sunbul (Addgene plasmid # 196350 ; http://n2t.net/addgene:196350 ; RRID:Addgene_196350)
