[The description below was written by a language model from this plasmid's Addgene catalogue record and pLannotate feature annotations shown in this document.]
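Description:
mEGFP-4xbiRhoBAST is a mammalian expression plasmid built on the mAzurite-C1 backbone, a C1-type vector in which the original fluorescent protein position is occupied here by monomeric EGFP. It is propagated in E. coli as a high-copy plasmid through a ColE1/pUC-type origin and selected with kanamycin. The resistance gene is the Tn5 aminoglycoside phosphotransferase (NeoR/KanR). It sits behind tandem bacterial (bla) and SV40 early promoters and is followed by the HSV TK polyadenylation signal, so the same marker can also support G418 selection in mammalian cells. An f1 origin is present as well. Several short annotated fragments (RSF ori, ble, bGH poly(A), SV40 large T antigen) look like backbone remnants or partial homology hits rather than functional parts.

The payload is a synthetic transcription unit driven by the human CMV immediate-early enhancer and promoter. It encodes mEGFP, followed by multiple-cloning-site remnants and an SV40 poly(A) signal. According to the catalogue entry, four copies of the biRhoBAST aptamer lie in the 3' untranslated region. The automated annotation does not label these repeats, but an unannotated stretch of several hundred nucleotides between the MCS fragments downstream of the mEGFP coding sequence is consistent with their position. The restriction sites used for cloning are not recorded.

The associated publication describes biRhoBAST as an avidity-based, bright and photostable light-up RNA aptamer for single-molecule mRNA imaging. The plasmid therefore expresses an mEGFP mRNA that carries the aptamer array as a tag, so the transcript can be visualised while green fluorescence reports on the translated protein. The sequence record is flagged as a partial NGS result, so the feature table may not be fully verified across the whole plasmid.
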