Features (pLannotate 1.2.2; 17 found; start..end, strand, type, name):
      6..65      +  rep_origin     RSF ori (fragment): Plasmids containing the RSF 1030 origin of replication can be propagated in E. coli cells that contain additional plasmids with compatible origins.
    133..436     +  enhancer       CMV enhancer: human cytomegalovirus immediate early enhancer
    437..640     +  promoter       CMV promoter: human cytomegalovirus (CMV) immediate early promoter
    682..1398    +  CDS            mEGFP: mEGFP is a basic (constitutively fluorescent) green fluorescent protein published in 2002, derived from Aequorea victoria. It has moderate acid sensitivity.
   1399..1416    +  misc_feature   MCS (fragment): multiple cloning site
   2077..2097    +  misc_feature   MCS (fragment): pUC18/19 multiple cloning site
   2137..2189    +  misc_feature   MCS: multiple cloning site
   2206..2290    +  CDS            large T antigen (fragment): large T antigen from SV40 (simian virus 40)
   2313..2434    +  polyA_signal   SV40 poly(A) signal: SV40 polyadenylation signal
   2468..2896    -  rep_origin     f1 ori (sequence partly withheld): f1 bacteriophage origin of replication; arrow indicates direction of (+) strand synthesis
   2923..3027    +  promoter       AmpR promoter: bla
   3029..3386    +  promoter       SV40 promoter: SV40 enhancer and early promoter
   3421..4215    +  CDS            NeoR/KanR: aminoglycoside phosphotransferase from Tn5; aph(3')-II (or nptII); confers resistance to neomycin, kanamycin, and G418 (Geneticin®)
   4236..4388    +  CDS            ble (fragment): BLE_KLEPN - Experimental evidence at protein level: Swiss-Prot protein existence level 1. Binding protein with a strong affinity to the bleomycin family of antibiotics. Binds to CL990; an antimitotic-antibiotic compound. From Klebsiella pneumoniae.
   4447..4494    +  polyA_signal   HSV TK poly(A) signal: herpes simplex virus thymidine kinase polyadenylation signal (Cole and Stacy, 1985)
   4585..4601    -  polyA_signal   bGH poly(A) signal (fragment): bovine growth hormone polyadenylation signal
   4823..5411    +  rep_origin     ori: high-copy-number ColE1/pMB1/pBR322/pUC origin of replication
>Addgene plasmid #196350 | mEGFP-4xbiRhoBAST | addgene full sequence | sequence record 384650 | Addgene Partial NGS Result
TGGCCTTTTGCTCACATGTTCTTTCCTGCGTTATCCCCTGATTCTGTGGATAACCGTATTACCGCCATGC
ATTAGTTATTAATAGTAATCAATTACGGGGTCATTAGTTCATAGCCCATATATGGAGTTCCGCGTTACAT
AACTTACGGTAAATGGCCCGCCTGGCTGACCGCCCAACGACCCCCGCCCATTGACGTCAATAATGACGTA
TGTTCCCATAGTAACGCCAATAGGGACTTTCCATTGACGTCAATGGGTGGAGTATTTACGGTAAACTGCC
CACTTGGCAGTACATCAAGTGTATCATATGCCAAGTACGCCCCCTATTGACGTCAATGACGGTAAATGGC
CCGCCTGGCATTATGCCCAGTACATGACCTTATGGGACTTTCCTACTTGGCAGTACATCTACGTATTAGT
CATCGCTATTACCATGGTGATGCGGTTTTGGCAGTACATCAATGGGCGTGGATAGCGGTTTGACTCACGG
GGATTTCCAAGTCTCCACCCCATTGACGTCAATGGGAGTTTGTTTTGGCACCAAAATCAACGGGACTTTC
CAAAATGTCGTAACAACTCCGCCCCATTGACGCAAATGGGCGGTAGGCGTGTACGGTGGGAGGTCTATAT
AAGCAGAGCTGGTTTAGTGAACCGTCAGATCCGCTAGCGAATTCCGCCACCATGGTGAGCAAGGGCGAGG
AGCTGTTCACCGGGGTGGTGCCCATCCTGGTCGAGCTGGACGGCGACGTAAACGGCCACAAGTTCAGCGT
GTCCGGCGAGGGCGAGGGCGATGCCACCTACGGCAAGCTGACCCTGAAGTTCATCTGCACCACCGGCAAG
CTGCCCGTGCCCTGGCCCACCCTCGTGACCACCCTGACCTACGGCGTGCAGTGCTTCAGCCGCTACCCCG
ACCACATGAAGCAGCACGACTTCTTCAAGTCCGCCATGCCCGAAGGCTACGTCCAGGAGCGCACCATCTT
CTTCAAGGACGACGGCAACTACAAGACCCGCGCCGAGGTGAAGTTCGAGGGCGACACCCTGGTGAACCGC
ATCGAGCTGAAGGGCATCGACTTCAAGGAGGACGGCAACATCCTGGGGCACAAGCTGGAGTACAACTACA
ACAGCCACAACGTCTATATCATGGCCGACAAGCAGAAGAACGGCATCAAGGTGAACTTCAAGATCCGCCA
CAACATCGAGGACGGCAGCGTGCAGCTCGCCGACCACTACCAGCAGAACACCCCCATCGGCGACGGCCCC
GTGCTGCTGCCCGACAACCACTACCTGAGCACCCAGTCCAAGCTGAGCAAAGACCCCAACGAGAAGCGCG
ATCACATGGTCCTGCTGGAGTTCGTGACCGCCGCCGGGATCACTCTCGGCATGGACGAGCTGTACAAGTC
CGGACTCAGATCTCGACGGGTCTAGAGGTATGTGGGAGGAACCTCCGCGAAAGCGGTGAAGGAGAGGCGC
AAGGTTAACCGCCTCAGGTTCCAGGAGGATTCGTCCTCCAAAGGCCTCCGCGAAAGCGGTGAAGGAGCGC
CACAAGGTTAACTGGCGCAGGCCTTACCCACATACCGCTAGAGGAGCCCGGAAGGAACCTCCGCGAAAGC
GGTGAAGGAGAGGCGCAAGGTTAACCGCCTCAGGTTCCAGCGGAGTTCGCTCCGCAAAGGCCTCCGCGAA
AGCGGTGAAGGAGCGCCACAAGGTTAACTGGCGCAGGCCTTATCCGGGCTCCGCTAGAGGTATGTGGGAG
GAACCTCCGCGAAAGCGGTGAAGGAGAGGCGCAAGGTTAACCGCCTCAGGTTCCAGGAGGATTCGTCCTC
CAAAGGCCTCCGCGAAAGCGGTGAAGGAGCGCCACAAGGTTAACTGGCGCAGGCCTTACCCACATACCGC
TAGAGGAGCCCGGAAGGAACCTCCGCGAAAGCGGTGAAGGAGAGGCGCAAGGTTAACCGCCTCAGGTTCC
AGCGGAGTTCGCTCCGCAAAGGCCTCCGCGAAAGCGGTGAAGGAGCGCCACAAGGTTAACTGGCGCAGGC
CTTATCCGGGCTCCGCTAGAGCGGACTTCGGTCCGCTTTTTACTAGGACCTGCAGGCATGCAAGCTTGAC
GTCGGTTACCGATATCCATATGGCGGCCGCATCGATCTCGAGCTCAAGCTTCGAATTCTGCAGTCGACGG
TACCGCGGGCCCGGGATCCACCGGATCTAGATAACTGATCATAATCAGCCATACCACATTTGTAGAGGTT
TTACTTGCTTTAAAAAACCTCCCACACCTCCCCCTGAACCTGAAACATAAAATGAATGCAATTGTTGTTG
TTAACTTGTTTATTGCAGCTTATAATGGTTACAAATAAAGCAATAGCATCACAAATTTCACAAATAAAGC
ATTTTTTTCACTGCATTCTAGTTGTGGTTTGTCCAAACTCATCAATGTATCTTAACGCGTAAATTGTAAG
CGTTAATATTTTGTTAAAATTCGCGTTAAATTTTTGTTAAATCAGCTCATTTTTTAACCAATAGGCCGAA
ATCGGCAAAATCCCTTATAAATCAAAAGAATAGACCGAGATAGGGT
[37 nt withheld, positions 2567-2603]
AAAGAACGTGGACTCCAACGTCAAAGG
[49 nt withheld, positions 2631-2679]
T
[91 nt withheld, positions 2681-2771]
G
[124 nt withheld, positions 2773-2896]
CAGGTGGCACTTTTCGGGGAAATGTGCGCGGAACCCCTATTTGTTTATTTTTCTAAATACATTCAAATAT
GTATCCGCTCATGAGACAATAACCCTGATAAATGCTTCAATAATATTGAAAAAGGAAGAGTCCTGAGGCG
GAAAGAACCAGCTGTGGAATGTGTGTCAGTTAGGGTGTGGAAAGTCCCCAGGCTCCCCAGCAGGCAGAAG
TATGCAAAGCATGCATCTCAATTAGTCAGCAACCAGGTGTGGAAAGTCCCCAGGCTCCCCAGCAGGCAGA
AGTATGCAAAGCATGCATCTCAATTAGTCAGCAACCATAGTCCCGCCCCTAACTCCGCCCATCCCGCCCC
TAACTCCGCCCAGTTCCGCCCATTCTCCGCCCCATGGCTGACTAATTTTTTTTATTTATGCAGAGGCCGA
GGCCGCCTCGGCCTCTGAGCTATTCCAGAAGTAGTGAGGAGGCTTTTTTGGAGGCCTAGGCTTTTGCAAA
GATCGATCAAGAGACAGGATGAGGATCGTTTCGCATGATTGAACAAGATGGATTGCACGCAGGTTCTCCG
GCCGCTTGGGTGGAGAGGCTATTCGGCTATGACTGGGCACAACAGACAATCGGCTGCTCTGATGCCGCCG
TGTTCCGGCTGTCAGCGCAGGGGCGCCCGGTTCTTTTTGTCAAGACCGACCTGTCCGGTGCCCTGAATGA
ACTGCAAGACGAGGCAGCGCGGCTATCGTGGCTGGCCACGACGGGCGTTCCTTGCGCAGCTGTGCTCGAC
GTTGTCACTGAAGCGGGAAGGGACTGGCTGCTATTGGGCGAAGTGCCGGGGCAGGATCTCCTGTCATCTC
ACCTTGCTCCTGCCGAGAAAGTATCCATCATGGCTGATGCAATGCGGCGGCTGCATACGCTTGATCCGGC
TACCTGCCCATTCGACCACCAAGCGAAACATCGCATCGAGCGAGCACGTACTCGGATGGAAGCCGGTCTT
GTCGATCAGGATGATCTGGACGAAGAGCATCAGGGGCTCGCGCCAGCCGAACTGTTCGCCAGGCTCAAGG
CGAGCATGCCCGACGGCGAGGATCTCGTCGTGACCCATGGCGATGCCTGCTTGCCGAATATCATGGTGGA
AAATGGCCGCTTTTCTGGATTCATCGACTGTGGCCGGCTGGGTGTGGCGGACCGCTATCAGGACATAGCG
TTGGCTACCCGTGATATTGCTGAAGAGCTTGGCGGCGAATGGGCTGACCGCTTCCTCGTGCTTTACGGTA
TCGCCGCTCCCGATTCGCAGCGCATCGCCTTCTATCGCCTTCTTGACGAGTTCTTCTGAGCGGGACTCTG
GGGTTCGAAATGACCGACCAAGCGACGCCCAACCTGCCATCACGAGATTTCGATTCCACCGCCGCCTTCT
ATGAAAGGTTGGGCTTCGGAATCGTTTTCCGGGACGCCGGCTGGATGATCCTCCAGCGCGGGGATCTCAT
GCTGGAGTTCTTCGCCCACCCTAGGGGGAGGCTAACTGAAACACGGAAGGAGACAATACCGGAAGGAACC
CGCGCTATGACGGCAATAAAAAGACAGAATAAAACGCACGGTGTTGGGTCGTTTGTTCATAAACGCGGGG
TTCGGTCCCAGGGCTGGCACTCTGTCGATACCCCACCGAGACCCCATTGGGGCCAATACGCCCGCGTTTC
TTCCTTTTCCCCACCCCACCCCCCAAGTTCGGGTGAAGGCCCAGGGCTCGCAGCCAACGTCGGGGCGGCA
GGCCCTGCCATAGCCTCAGGTTACTCATATATACTTTAGATTGATTTAAAACTTCATTTTTAATTTAAAA
GGATCTAGGTGAAGATCCTTTTTGATAATCTCATGACCAAAATCCCTTAACGTGAGTTTTCGTTCCACTG
AGCGTCAGACCCCGTAGAAAAGATCAAAGGATCTTCTTGAGATCCTTTTTTTCTGCGCGTAATCTGCTGC
TTGCAAACAAAAAAACCACCGCTACCAGCGGTGGTTTGTTTGCCGGATCAAGAGCTACCAACTCTTTTTC
CGAAGGTAACTGGCTTCAGCAGAGCGCAGATACCAAATACTGTTCTTCTAGTGTAGCCGTAGTTAGGCCA
CCACTTCAAGAACTCTGTAGCACCGCCTACATACCTCGCTCTGCTAATCCTGTTACCAGTGGCTGCTGCC
AGTGGCGATAAGTCGTGTCTTACCGGGTTGGACTCAAGACGATAGTTACCGGATAAGGCGCAGCGGTCGG
GCTGAACGGGGGGTTCGTGCACACAGCCCAGCTTGGAGCGAACGACCTACACCGAACTGAGATACCTACA
GCGTGAGCTATGAGAAAGCGCCACGCTTCCCGAAGGGAGAAAGGCGGACAGGTATCCGGTAAGCGGCAGG
GTCGGAACAGGAGAGCGCACGAGGGAGCTTCCAGGGGGAAACGCCTGGTATCTTTATAGTCCTGTCGGGT
TTCGCCACCTCTGACTTGAGCGTCGATTTTTGTGATGCTCGTCAGGGGGGCGGAGCCTATGGAAAAACGC
CAGCAACGCGGCCTTTTTACGGTTCCTGGCCTTTTGC
